>Addgene plasmid #209035 | pLCHKOv3-mCherry | addgene full sequence | sequence record 413573 | Addgene NGS Result
CCCGGGTTGCGCCTTTTCCAAGGCAGCCCTGGGTTTGCGCAGGGACGCGGCTGCTCTGGGCGTGGTTCCG
GGAAACGCAGCGGCGCCGACCCTGGGTCTCGCACATTCTTCACGTCCGTTCGCAGCGTCACCCGGATCTT
CGCCGCTACCCTTGTGGGCCCCCCGGCGACGCTTCCTGCTCCGCCCCTAAGTCGGGAAGGTTCCTTGCGG
TTCGCGGCGTGCCGGACGTGACAAACGGAAGCCGCAGCTCACACTAGTACCCTCGCAGACGGACAGCGCC
AGGGAGCAATGGCAGCGCGCCGACCGCGATGGGCTGTGGCCAATAGCGGCTGCTCAGCAGGGCGCGCCGA
GAGCAGCGGCCGGGAAGGGGCGGTGCGGGAGGCGGGGTGTGGGGCGGTAGTGTGGGCCCTGTTCCTGCCC
GCGCGGTGTTCCGCATTCTGCAAGCCTCCGGAGCGCACGTCGGCAGTCGGCTCCCTCGTTGACCGAATCA
CCGACCTCTCTCCCCAGGGGGATCCACCGGAGCTTACCATGACCGAGTACAAGCCCACGGTGCGCCTCGC
CACCCGCGACGACGTCCCCAGGGCCGTACGCACCCTCGCCGCCGCGTTCGCCGACTACCCCGCCACGCGC
CACACCGTCGATCCGGACCGCCACATCGAGCGGGTCACCGAGCTGCAAGAACTCTTCCTCACGCGCGTCG
GGCTCGACATCGGCAAGGTGTGGGTCGCGGACGACGGCGCCGCCGTGGCGGTCTGGACCACGCCGGAGAG
CGTCGAAGCGGGGGCGGTGTTCGCCGAGATCGGCCCGCGCATGGCCGAGTTGAGCGGTTCCCGGCTGGCC
GCGCAGCAACAGATGGAAGGCCTCCTGGCGCCGCACCGGCCCAAGGAGCCCGCGTGGTTCCTGGCCACCG
TCGGTGTTTCGCCCGACCACCAGGGCAAGGGTCTGGGCAGCGCCGTCGTGCTCCCCGGAGTGGAGGCGGC
CGAGCGCGCCGGGGTGCCCGCCTTCCTGGAGACCTCCGCGCCCCGCAACCTCCCCTTCTACGAGCGGCTC
GGCTTCACCGTCACCGCCGACGTCGAGGTGCCCGAAGGACCGCGCACCTGGTGCATGACCCGCAAGCCCG
GTGCCACGCGTGGCAGTGGAGAGGGCAGAGGAAGTCTGCTAACATGCGGTGACGTCGAGGAGAATCCTGG
CCCACTCGAGGTGAGCAAGGGCGAGGAGGATAACATGGCCATCATCAAGGAGTTCATGCGCTTCAAGGTG
CACATGGAGGGCTCCGTGAACGGCCACGAGTTCGAGATCGAGGGCGAGGGCGAGGGCCGCCCCTACGAGG
GCACCCAGACCGCCAAGCTGAAGGTGACCAAGGGTGGCCCCCTGCCCTTCGCCTGGGACATCCTGTCCCC
TCAGTTCATGTACGGCTCCAAGGCCTACGTGAAGCACCCCGCCGACATCCCCGACTACTTGAAGCTGTCC
TTCCCCGAGGGCTTCAAGTGGGAGCGCGTGATGAACTTCGAGGACGGCGGCGTGGTGACCGTGACCCAGG
ACTCCTCCCTGCAGGACGGCGAGTTCATCTACAAGGTGAAGCTGCGCGGCACCAACTTCCCCTCCGACGG
CCCCGTAATGCAGAAGAAGACCATGGGCTGGGAGGCCTCCTCCGAGCGGATGTACCCCGAGGACGGCGCC
CTGAAGGGCGAGATCAAGCAGAGGCTGAAGCTGAAGGACGGCGGCCACTACGACGCTGAGGTCAAGACCA
CCTACAAGGCCAAGAAGCCCGTGCAGCTGCCCGGCGCCTACAACGTCAACATCAAGTTGGACATCACCTC
CCACAACGAGGACTACACCATCGTGGAACAGTACGAACGCGCCGAGGGCCGCCACTCCACCGGCGGCATG
GACGAGCTGTACAAGTAACGCGTTAAGTCGACAATCAACCTCTGGATTACAAAATTTGTGAAAGATTGAC
TGGTATTCTTAACTATGTTGCTCCTTTTACGCTATGTGGATACGCTGCTTTAATGCCTTTGTATCATGCT
ATTGCTTCCCGTATGGCTTTCATTTTCTCCTCCTTGTATAAATCCTGGTTGCTGTCTCTTTATGAGGAGT
TGTGGCCCGTTGTCAGGCAACGTGGCGTGGTGTGCACTGTGTTTGCTGACGCAACCCCCACTGGTTGGGG
CATTGCCACCACCTGTCAGCTCCTTTCCGGGACTTTCGCTTTCCCCCTCCCTATTGCCACGGCGGAACTC
ATCGCCGCCTGCCTTGCCCGCTGCTGGACAGGGGCTCGGCTGTTGGGCACTGACAATTCCGTGGTGTTGT
CGGGGAAATCATCGTCCTTTCCTTGGCTGCTCGCCTGTGTTGCCACCTGGATTCTGCGCGGGACGTCCTT
CTGCTACGTCCCTTCGGCCCTCAATCCAGCGGACCTTCCTTCCCGCGGCCTGCTGCCGGCTCTGCGGCCT
CTTCCGCGTCTTCGCCTTCGCCCTCAGACGAGTCGGATCTCCCTTTGGGCCGCCTCCCCGCGTCGACTTT
AAGACCAATGACTTACAAGGCAGCTGTAGATCTTAGCCACTTTTTAAAAGAAAAGGGGGGACTGGAAGGG
CTAATTCACTCCCAACGAAGACAAGATCTGCTTTTTGCTTGTACTGGGTCTCTCTGGTTAGACCAGATCT
GAGCCTGGGAGCTCTCTGGCTAACTAGGGAACCCACTGCTTAAGCCTCAATAAAGCTTGCCTTGAGTGCT
TCAAGTAGTGTGTGCCCGTCTGTTGTGTGACTCTGGTAACTAGAGATCCCTCAGACCCTTTTAGTCAGTG
TGGAAAATCTCTAGCAGTACGTATAGTAGTTCATGTCATCTTATTATTCAGTATTTATAACTTGCAAAGA
AATGAATATCAGAGAGTGAGAGGAACTTGTTTATTGCAGCTTATAATGGTTACAAATAAAGCAATAGCAT
CACAAATTTCACAAATAAAGCATTTTTTTCACTGCATTCTAGTTGTGGTTTGTCCAAACTCATCAATGTA
TCTTATCATGTCTGGCTCTAGCTATCCCGCCCCTAACTCCGCCCATCCCGCCCCTAACTCCGCCCAGTTC
CGCCCATTCTCCGCCCCATGGCTGACTAATTTTTTTTATTTATGCAGAGGCCGAGGCCGCCTCGGCCTCT
GAGCTATTCCAGAAGTAGTGAGGAGGCTTTTTTGGAGGCCTAGGGACGTACCCAATTCGCCCTATAGTGA
GTCGTATTACGCGCGCTCACTGGCCGTCGTTTTACAACGTCGTGACTGGGAAAACCCTGGCGTTACCCAA
CTTAATCGCCTTGCAGCACATCCCCCTTTCGCCAGCTGGCGTAATAGCGAAGAGGCCCGCACCGATCGCC
CTTCCCAACAGTTGCGCAGCCTGAATGGCGAATGGG
[124 nt withheld, positions 3397-3520]
C
[91 nt withheld, positions 3522-3612]
A
[49 nt withheld, positions 3614-3662]
CCTTTGACGTTGGAGTCCACGTTCTTT
[37 nt withheld, positions 3690-3726]
ACCCTATCTCGGTCTATTCTTTTGATTTATAAGGGATTTTGCCGATTTCGGCCTATTGGTTAAAAAATGA
GCTGATTTAACAAAAATTTAACGCGAATTTTAACAAAATATTAACGCTTACAATTTAGGTGGCACTTTTC
GGGGAAATGTGCGCGGAACCCCTATTTGTTTATTTTTCTAAATACATTCAAATATGTATCCGCTCATGAG
ACAATAACCCTGATAAATGCTTCAATAATATTGAAAAAGGAAGAGTATGAGTATTCAACATTTCCGTGTC
GCCCTTATTCCCTTTTTTGCGGCATTTTGCCTTCCTGTTTTTGCTCACCCAGAAACGCTGGTGAAAGTAA
AAGATGCTGAAGATCAGTTGGGTGCACGAGTGGGTTACATCGAACTGGATCTCAACAGCGGTAAGATCCT
TGAGAGTTTTCGCCCCGAAGAACGTTTTCCAATGATGAGCACTTTTAAAGTTCTGCTATGTGGCGCGGTA
TTATCCCGTATTGACGCCGGGCAAGAGCAACTCGGTCGCCGCATACACTATTCTCAGAATGACTTGGTTG
AGTACTCACCAGTCACAGAAAAGCATCTTACGGATGGCATGACAGTAAGAGAATTATGCAGTGCTGCCAT
AACCATGAGTGATAACACTGCGGCCAACTTACTTCTGACAACGATCGGAGGACCGAAGGAGCTAACCGCT
TTTTTGCACAACATGGGGGATCATGTAACTCGCCTTGATCGTTGGGAACCGGAGCTGAATGAAGCCATAC
CAAACGACGAGCGTGACACCACGATGCCTGTAGCAATGGCAACAACGTTGCGCAAACTATTAACTGGCGA
ACTACTTACTCTAGCTTCCCGGCAACAATTAATAGACTGGATGGAGGCGGATAAAGTTGCAGGACCACTT
CTGCGCTCGGCCCTTCCGGCTGGCTGGTTTATTGCTGATAAATCTGGAGCCGGTGAGCGTGGGTCTCGCG
GTATCATTGCAGCACTGGGGCCAGATGGTAAGCCCTCCCGTATCGTAGTTATCTACACGACGGGGAGTCA
GGCAACTATGGATGAACGAAATAGACAGATCGCTGAGATAGGTGCCTCACTGATTAAGCATTGGTAACTG
TCAGACCAAGTTTACTCATATATACTTTAGATTGATTTAAAACTTCATTTTTAATTTAAAAGGATCTAGG
TGAAGATCCTTTTTGATAATCTCATGACCAAAATCCCTTAACGTGAGTTTTCGTTCCACTGAGCGTCAGA
CCCCGTAGAAAAGATCAAAGGATCTTCTTGAGATCCTTTTTTTCTGCGCGTAATCTGCTGCTTGCAAACA
AAAAAACCACCGCTACCAGCGGTGGTTTGTTTGCCGGATCAAGAGCTACCAACTCTTTTTCCGAAGGTAA
CTGGCTTCAGCAGAGCGCAGATACCAAATACTGTTCTTCTAGTGTAGCCGTAGTTAGGCCACCACTTCAA
GAACTCTGTAGCACCGCCTACATACCTCGCTCTGCTAATCCTGTTACCAGTGGCTGCTGCCAGTGGCGAT
AAGTCGTGTCTTACCGGGTTGGACTCAAGACGATAGTTACCGGATAAGGCGCAGCGGTCGGGCTGAACGG
GGGGTTCGTGCACACAGCCCAGCTTGGAGCGAACGACCTACACCGAACTGAGATACCTACAGCGTGAGCT
ATGAGAAAGCGCCACGCTTCCCGAAGGGAGAAAGGCGGACAGGTATCCGGTAAGCGGCAGGGTCGGAACA
GGAGAGCGCACGAGGGAGCTTCCAGGGGGAAACGCCTGGTATCTTTATAGTCCTGTCGGGTTTCGCCACC
TCTGACTTGAGCGTCGATTTTTGTGATGCTCGTCAGGGGGGCGGAGCCTATGGAAAAACGCCAGCAACGC
GGCCTTTTTACGGTTCCTGGCCTTTTGCTGGCCTTTTGCTCACATGTTCTTTCCTGCGTTATCCCCTGAT
TCTGTGGATAACCGTATTACCGCCTTTGAGTGAGCTGATACCGCTCGCCGCAGCCGAACGACCGAGCGCA
GCGAGTCAGTGAGCGAGGAAGCGGAAGAGCGCCCAATACGCAAACCGCCTCTCCCCGCGCGTTGGCCGAT
TCATTAATGCAGCTGGCACGACAGGTTTCCCGACTGGAAAGCGGGCAGTGAGCGCAACGCAATTAATGTG
AGTTAGCTCACTCATTAGGCACCCCAGGCTTTACACTTTATGCTTCCGGCTCGTATGTTGTGTGGAATTG
TGAGCGGATAACAATTTCACACAGGAAACAGCTATGACCATGATTACGCCAAGCGCGCAATTAACCCTCA
CTAAAGGGAACAAAAGCTGGAGCTGCAAGCTTAATGTAGTCTTATGCAATACTCTTGTAGTCTTGCAACA
TGGTAACGATGAGTTAGCAACATGCCTTACAAGGAGAGAAAAAGCACCGTGCATGCCGATTGGTGGAAGT
AAGGTGGTACGATCGTGCCTTATTAGGAAGGCAACAGACGGGTCTGACATGGATTGGACGAACCACTGAA
TTGCCGCATTGCAGAGATATTGTATTTAAGTGCCTAGCTCGATACATAAACGGGTCTCTCTGGTTAGACC
AGATCTGAGCCTGGGAGCTCTCTGGCTAACTAGGGAACCCACTGCTTAAGCCTCAATAAAGCTTGCCTTG
AGTGCTTCAAGTAGTGTGTGCCCGTCTGTTGTGTGACTCTGGTAACTAGAGATCCCTCAGACCCTTTTAG
TCAGTGTGGAAAATCTCTAGCAGTGGCGCCCGAACAGGGACTTGAAAGCGAAAGGGAAACCAGAGGAGCT
CTCTCGACGCAGGACTCGGCTTGCTGAAGCGCGCACGGCAAGAGGCGAGGGGCGGCGACTGGTGAGTACG
CCAAAAATTTTGACTAGCGGAGGCTAGAAGGAGAGAGATGGGTGCGAGAGCGTCAGTATTAAGCGGGGGA
GAATTAGATCGCGATGGGAAAAAATTCGGTTAAGGCCAGGGGGAAAGAAAAAATATAAATTAAAACATAT
AGTATGGGCAAGCAGGGAGCTAGAACGATTCGCAGTTAATCCTGGCCTGTTAGAAACATCAGAAGGCTGT
AGACAAATACTGGGACAGCTACAACCATCCCTTCAGACAGGATCAGAAGAACTTAGATCATTATATAATA
CAGTAGCAACCCTCTATTGTGTGCATCAAAGGATAGAGATAAAAGACACCAAGGAAGCTTTAGACAAGAT
AGAGGAAGAGCAAAACAAAAGTAAGACCACCGCACAGCAAGCGGCCGCTGATCTTCAGACCTGGAGGAGG
AGATATGAGGGACAATTGGAGAAGTGAATTATATAAATATAAAGTAGTAAAAATTGAACCATTAGGAGTA
GCACCCACCAAGGCAAAGAGAAGAGTGGTGCAGAGAGAAAAAAGAGCAGTGGGAATAGGAGCTTTGTTCC
TTGGGTTCTTGGGAGCAGCAGGAAGCACTATGGGCGCAGCGTCAATGACGCTGACGGTACAGGCCAGACA
ATTATTGTCTGGTATAGTGCAGCAGCAGAACAATTTGCTGAGGGCTATTGAGGCGCAACAGCATCTGTTG
CAACTCACAGTCTGGGGCATCAAGCAGCTCCAGGCAAGAATCCTGGCTGTGGAAAGATACCTAAAGGATC
AACAGCTCCTGGGGATTTGGGGTTGCTCTGGAAAACTCATTTGCACCACTGCTGTGCCTTGGAATGCTAG
TTGGAGTAATAAATCTCTGGAACAGATTTGGAATCACACGACCTGGATGGAGTGGGACAGAGAAATTAAC
AATTACACAAGCTTAATACACTCCTTAATTGAAGAATCGCAAAACCAGCAAGAAAAGAATGAACAAGAAT
TATTGGAATTAGATAAATGGGCAAGTTTGTGGAATTGGTTTAACATAACAAATTGGCTGTGGTATATAAA
ATTATTCATAATGATAGTAGGAGGCTTGGTAGGTTTAAGAATAGTTTTTGCTGTACTTTCTATAGTGAAT
AGAGTTAGGCAGGGATATTCACCATTATCGTTTCAGACCCACCTCCCAACCCCGAGGGGACCCTGCAGGA
TTTAAATCCGAGGGGACCCAGAGAATTCAAAAAAGTAGGCAGGTGCTTACTAAAAGCCAGATAACAGTAT
GCGTATTTGCGCGCTGATTTTTGCGGTATAAGAATATATACTGATATGTATACCCGAAGTATGTCAAAAA
GAGGTATGCTATGAAGCAGCGTATTACAGTGACAGTTGACAGCGACAGCTATCAGTTGCTCAAGGCATAT
ATGATGTCAATATCTCCGGTCTGGTAAGCACAACCATGCAGAATGAAGCCCGTCGTCTGCGTGCCGAACG
CTGGAAAGCGGAAAATCAGGAAGGGATGGCTGAGGTCGCCCGGTTTATTGAAATGAACGGCTCTTTTGCT
GACGAGAACAGGGGCTGGTGAAATGCAGTTTAAGATAAAAGAGAGAGCCGTTATCGTCTGTTTGTGGATG
TACAGAGTGATATTATTGACACGCCCGGGCGACGGATGGTGATCCCCCTGGCCAGTGCACGTCTGCTGTC
AGATAAAGTCTCCCGTGAACTTTACCCGGTGGTGCATATCGGGGATGAAAGCTGGCGCATGATGACCACC
GATATGGCCAGTGTGCCGGTCTCCGTTATCGGGGAAGAAGTGGCTGATCTCAGCCACCGCGAAAATGACA
TCAAAAACGCCATTAACCTGATGTTCTGGGGAATATAAACCTGCAGAGCGGTACCTCGTCCTTTCCACAA
GATATATAAAGCCAAGAAATCGAAATACTTTCAAGTTACGGTAAGCATATGATAGTCCATTTTAAAACAT
AATTTTAAAACTGCAAACTACCCAAGAAATTATTACTTTCTACGTCACGTATTTTGTACTAATATCTTTG
TGTTTACAGTCAAATTAATTCTAATTATCTCTCTAACAGCCTTGTATCGTATATGCAAATATGAAGGAAT
CATGGGAAATAGGCCCTCGAATTCTAGATCTTGAGACAAATGGCAGTATTCATCCACAATTTTAAAAGAA
AAGGGGGGATTGGGGGGTACAGTGCAGGGGAAAGAATAGTAGACATAATAGCAACAGACATACAAACTAA
AGAATTACAAAAACAAATTACAAAAATTCAAAATTTTCGGGTTTATTACAGGGACAGCAGAGATCCACTT
TGGCGCCGGCTCGAGATTTAAATCCTGCAGGCGAGGGGG
Features (pLannotate 1.2.2; 30 found; start..end, strand, type, name):
      7..507     +  promoter       hPGK promoter: human phosphoglycerate kinase 1 promoter
    529..1125    +  CDS            PuroR (fragment): puromycin N-acetyltransferase; pac from Streptomyces; confers resistance to puromycin
   1200..1907    +  CDS            mCherry: monomeric derivative of DsRed fluorescent protein (Shaner et al., 2004) mammalian codon-optimized
   1923..2511    +  misc_feature   WPRE: woodchuck hepatitis virus posttranscriptional regulatory element
   2562..2581    +  misc_feature   cPPT/CTS (fragment): central polypurine tract and central termination sequence of HIV-1
   2583..2816    +  LTR            3' LTR (ΔU3): self-inactivating 3' long terminal repeat (LTR) from HIV-1
   2894..3015    +  polyA_signal   SV40 poly(A) signal: SV40 polyadenylation signal
   3055..3190    +  rep_origin     SV40 ori: SV40 origin of replication
   3211..3229    -  promoter       T7 promoter: promoter for bacteriophage T7 RNA polymerase
   3237..3392    +  CDS            lacZα (fragment): LacZα fragment of β-galactosidase; lacZ fragment
   3397..3825    +  rep_origin     f1 ori (sequence partly withheld): f1 bacteriophage origin of replication; arrow indicates direction of (+) strand synthesis
   3878..3982    +  promoter       AmpR promoter: bla
   3983..4843    +  CDS            AmpR: β-lactamase; bla; confers resistance to ampicillin, carbenicillin, and related antibiotics
   5014..5602    +  rep_origin     ori: high-copy-number ColE1/pMB1/pBR322/pUC origin of replication
   5785..5877    +  CDS            lacI (fragment): lac repressor; lacI; The lac repressor binds to the lac operator to inhibit transcription in E. coli. This inhibition can be relieved by adding lactose or isopropyl-β-D-thiogalactopyranoside (IPTG).
   5890..5911    +  protein_bind   CAP binding site: CAP binding activates transcription in the presence of cAMP. E. coli catabolite activator protein
   5926..5956    +  promoter       lac promoter: promoter for the E. coli lac operon
   5964..5980    +  protein_bind   lac operator: The lac repressor binds to the lac operator to inhibit transcription in E. coli. This inhibition can be relieved by adding lactose or isopropyl-β-D-thiogalactopyranoside (IPTG). lac repressor encoded by lacI
   6025..6043    +  promoter       T3 promoter: promoter for bacteriophage T3 RNA polymerase
   6071..6297    +  promoter       RSV promoter: Rous sarcoma virus enhancer/promoter
   6298..6478    +  LTR            5' LTR (truncated): truncated 5' long terminal repeat (LTR) from HIV-1
   6525..6650    +  misc_feature   HIV-1 Ψ: packaging signal of human immunodeficiency virus type 1
   6634..6997    +  CDS            HIV-1 gag (fragment): gag protein from human immunodeficiency virus 1; gag
   7143..7376    +  misc_feature   RRE: The Rev response element (RRE) of HIV-1 allows for Rev-dependent mRNA export from the nucleus to the cytoplasm.
   7753..7779    +  CDS            Rev (fragment): human immunodeficiency virus 1 (HIV-1) Rev protein; rev; enhances nuclear export of unspliced and incompletely spliced viral mRNAs
   7831..7905    +  intron         PDK intron (fragment): pdk; modified pyruvate orthophosphate dikinase intron from Flaveria trinervia 3.0
   7996..8154    +  CDS            ccdA (fragment): CCDA_ECO57 - Also known as H, letA. Experimental evidence at protein level: Swiss-Prot protein existence level 1. Antitoxin component of a type II toxin-antitoxin (TA) system which inhibits the post-segregational killing (PSK) of plasmid-free cells, also referred to as a plasmid addiction system. Binds to and blocks the activity of CcdB; will also remove bound CcdB protein from the CcdB-GyrA complex by forming a CcdA-CcdB complex, a process termed rejuvenation. Functions as a transcriptional corepressor for the ccdAB operon, repression also requires CcdB (By similarity). From Escherichia coli
   8171..8454    +  CDS            ccdB (fragment): CcdB, a bacterial toxin that poisons DNA gyrase; ccdB; Plasmids containing the ccdB gene cannot be propagated in standard E. coli strains.
   8474..8714    -  promoter       U6 promoter: RNA polymerase III promoter for human U6 snRNA
   8756..8873    +  misc_feature   cPPT/CTS: central polypurine tract and central termination sequence of HIV-1
