[The description below was written by a language model from this plasmid's Addgene catalogue record and pLannotate feature annotations shown in this document.]
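Description:
pLCHKOv3-mCherry is an empty third-generation-style lentiviral CRISPR backbone, built on pLCHKOv3, for expressing U6-driven hybrid guide RNAs (hgRNAs) in mammalian cells. It is propagated in E. coli through a high-copy ColE1/pUC origin with ampicillin resistance. The backbone also contains an f1 origin, an SV40 origin and poly(A) signal, and leftover lac/T7/T3 cloning-vector elements. The viral portion comprises an RSV promoter fused to a truncated HIV-1 5' LTR, the Ψ packaging signal with a gag fragment, the RRE for Rev-dependent export, a cPPT/CTS, WPRE, and a self-inactivating ΔU3 3' LTR. Integrated proviruses therefore lack LTR promoter activity, and packaging functions must be supplied in trans.

The guide cassette uses a human U6 Pol III promoter, annotated on the reverse strand relative to the other viral elements. It lies next to a stuffer carrying ccdB (with a ccdA fragment). According to the record, this stuffer is removed through BveI cloning sites and replaced by the guide sequences. Because CcdB poisons DNA gyrase, the empty backbone must be kept in a ccdB-tolerant strain. The toxin also gives counter-selection against uncut vector during cloning in standard strains.

A separate hPGK promoter drives puromycin N-acetyltransferase followed by mCherry, so transduced cells can be selected with the drug and tracked by red fluorescence. The feature table does not annotate the linker between these two coding sequences. No Cas nuclease is encoded, so it has to be provided separately. The associated publication describes genome-scale exon perturbation screens, which fits use of this backbone for hgRNA constructs or pooled libraries.
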