Addgene plasmid #209035: pLCHKOv3-mCherry
Purpose: (Empty Backbone) Lentiviral backbone for expressing U6 driven hybrid guide (hg)RNAs with BveI cloning sites, mCherry and puromycin selection marker
Depositing lab: Thomas Gonatopoulos-Pournatzis. Depositing organization: National Cancer Institute (NCI). Publication: Genome-scale exon perturbation screens uncover exons critical for cell fitness. Xiao MS, Damodaran AP, Kumari B, Dickson E, Xing K, On TA, Parab N, King HE, Perez AR, Guiblet WM, Duncan G, Che A, Chari R, Andresson T, Vidigal JA, Weatheritt RJ, Aregger M, Gonatopoulos-Pournatzis T. Mol Cell. 2024 Jul 11;84(13):2553-2572.e19. doi: 10.1016/j.molcel.2024.05.024. Epub 2024 Jun 24. PubMed 38917794.
Backbone
  Vector backbone: pLCHKOv3
  Vector type: Mammalian Expression, Lentiviral, CRISPR
  Selectable markers: Puromycin ; mCherry
Growth in bacteria
  Bacterial resistance: Ampicillin, 100 μg/mL
  Growth temperature: 30°C
  Growth strain: ccdB Survival
  Copy number: High Copy
Gene/Insert
  Gene/Insert name: None
Terms and licenses: Academic/Nonprofit Terms; Industry Terms: Not Available to Industry
Depositor comments: Carrying ccdB gene as stuffer that is replaced during guide cloning. After cloning guides, use NEB Stable bacterial growth strains to amplify plasmid.
How to cite: pLCHKOv3-mCherry was a gift from Thomas Gonatopoulos-Pournatzis (Addgene plasmid # 209035 ; http://n2t.net/addgene:209035 ; RRID:Addgene_209035)
